Addgene plasmid #15930: pISH-Galpha-o
Depositing lab: Peter Mombaerts. Depositing organization: Rockefeller University. Publication: Multiple new and isolated families within the mouse superfamily of V1r vomeronasal receptors. Rodriguez I, Del Punta K, Rothman A, Ishii T, Mombaerts P. Nat Neurosci. 2002 Feb . 5(2):134-40. 10.1038/nn795 PubMed 11802169.
Backbone
  Vector backbone: pGEM-T Easy
  Backbone size w/o insert (bp): 3015
Growth in bacteria
  Bacterial resistance: Ampicillin, 100 μg/mL
  Growth temperature: 37°C
  Growth strain: DH5alpha
  Copy number: High Copy
Gene/Insert
  Gene/Insert name: Galpha-o (alt name: Gnao)
  Species: M. musculus (mouse)
  Insert size (bp): 1634
  Entrez Gene: Gnao1 (a.k.a. Galphao, Gnao, Hg1g, alphaO)
  Cloning method: Restriction Enzyme
  Sequencing primers: 5′ T7; 3′ SP6
Terms and licenses: Academic/Nonprofit Terms; Industry Terms: Not Available to Industry
Depositor comments: ApaI digestion and SP6 RNA polymerase for antisense probe
How to cite: pISH-Galpha-o was a gift from Peter Mombaerts (Addgene plasmid # 15930 ; http://n2t.net/addgene:15930 ; RRID:Addgene_15930)
