[The description below was written by a language model from this plasmid's Addgene catalogue record.]
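Description:
pISH-Galpha-o is a bacterial cloning plasmid built on the pGEM-T Easy backbone (about 3.0 kb) that serves as a template for making RNA probes for in situ hybridization, as the "ISH" in its name and the depositor's notes indicate. It is maintained as a high-copy plasmid in E. coli under ampicillin selection. The record contains no feature table, so individual backbone elements are not itemised. The listed T7 and SP6 sequencing primers are consistent with pGEM-T Easy's standard layout, in which opposing T7 and SP6 phage RNA polymerase promoters flank the cloning site.

The insert is a roughly 1.6 kb fragment of mouse Gnao1 (Galpha-o, Gnao), which encodes the alpha subunit of the heterotrimeric G protein Go. The record does not state which part of the transcript the fragment covers or whether it includes the complete coding sequence. There is no eukaryotic promoter, tag or reporter described, and the construct is not intended for protein expression. Instead, the plasmid is linearised and transcribed in vitro to give run-off transcripts of defined length. According to the depositor, cutting with ApaI and transcribing with SP6 RNA polymerase yields the antisense strand, which hybridises to endogenous Gnao1 mRNA in tissue. Transcription from the opposite T7 promoter would presumably produce the sense strand, usable as a control, though the record does not describe this.

The plasmid is associated with a study of the mouse V1r vomeronasal receptor gene superfamily, which suggests the probe was used to mark Galpha-o-expressing cells in vomeronasal tissue, although the record does not spell out its exact role.
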