>Addgene plasmid #15930 | pISH-Galpha-o | depositor partial sequence | sequence record 8437 | Author sequence
TACAAGCCTGTGGTCTACAGCAACACCATCCAGTCTCTGGCGGCCATTGTCCGGGCCATGGACACTTTGG
GCGTGGAGTATGGTGACAAGGAGAGGAAGACGGACTCCAAGATGGTGTGTGACGTGGTGAGTCGTATGGA
AGACACTGAACCGTTCTCTGCAGAACTTCTTTCTGCCATGATGCGACTCTGGGGCGACTCGGGGATCCAG
GAGTGCTTCAACCGATCTCGGGAGTATCAGCTCAATGACTCTGCCAAATACTACCTGGACAGCCTGGATC
GGATTGGAGCCGGTGACTACCAGCCCACTGAGCAGGACATCCTCCGAACCAGAGTCAAAACAACTGGCAT
CGTAGAAACCCACTTCACCTTCAAGAACCTCCACTTCAGGCTGTTTGACGTCGGGGGCCAGCGATCTGAA
CGCAAGAAGTGGATCCACTGCTTTGAGGATGTCACGGCCATCATCTTCTGTGTCGCACTCAGCGGCTATG
ACCAGGTGCTCCACGAGGACGAAACCACGAACCGCATGCACGAGTCTCTCATGCTCTTCGACTCCATCTG
TAACAACAAGTTTTTCATTGATACCTCCATCATCCTCTTCCTCAACAAGAAAGACCTCTTTGGCGAGAAG
ATTAAGAAGTCACCCTTGACCATCTGCTTTCCCGAATACCCAGGCTCCAACACCTATGAAGATGCAGCTG
CCTACATCCAAACACAGTTTGAAAGCAAAAACCGCTCACCCAACAAAGAAATTTACTGTCACATGACTTG
TGCCACAGACACGAATAATATCCAGGTGGTATTCGACGCCGTCACCGACATCATCATTGCCAACAATCTC
CGGGGCTGCGGCTTGTACTGACCTCTTGTCCTGTATAGCAACCTATTTGACTGCTTCATGGACTCTTTGC
TGTTGATGTTGATCTCCTGGTAGCATGACCTTTGGCCTTTGTAAGACACACAGCCTTTCTGTACCAAGCC
CCTGTCTAACCTACGACCCCAGAGTGACTGACGGCTGTGTATTTCTGTAGAATGCTGTAGAATACAGTTT
TAGTTGAGTCTTTACATTTAGAACTTGAAAGGATTTTAAAAAACAAAACAAAAACCATTTCTCATGTGCT
TTGTAGCTTTAAAAGAAAAAAGGAAAACTCACCATTTAATCCATATTTCCTTTTTATTTTGAAGTTTAAA
AAAAAAATGTCTGTACCCACACCCTCCCCCTTCCCCACCTCAGCAGAACTGGGGCTGGCACACAGAGGCA
GTGCTGGGCCTGGCGCCTCCCAGGGCTTCTGTGCAGCCCATGGCTGGTGGGAACATGTCAGGCTAGTCTG
TCTAGAAGGCCACTGGCCACTGTACCCACCCTTCCCCATGCCTGTGGGCTGCCCAGACACCTCATATACC
ACCAGGCAGTGGCAGCTCCGCCCTGCTCAGCCATGCGACTCCAAACACACTCAAAGTTTGCGTAGAAAAA
GCACAGCTCTGGCAGGGGTAGCTGCCACAGACAACGCTCATCACCTATAGAAATCCAGCCCTATAGAAGC
AATTCACCCAGCCCCTTCCTACACTCCCTTTGTGTTGTTAACTTTTTGGTTTTTCTGGTCCTAGTGAGTG
CCTCCCATGCATACCTGACCAGCT
