>Addgene plasmid #15930 | pISH-Galpha-o | addgene partial sequence | sequence record 22619 | T7 5'-TAATACGACTCACTATAGGG-3'
CCGCCATGGCGGCCGCGGGAATTCGATTTACAAGCCTGTGGTCTACAGCAACACCATCCAGTCTCTGGCG
GCCATTGTCCGGGCCATGGACACTTTGGGCGTGGAGTATGGTGACAAGGAGAGGAAGACGGACTCCAAGA
TGGTGTGTGACGTGGTGAGTCGTATGGAAGACACTGAACCGTTCTCTGCAGAACTTCTTTCTGCCATGAT
GCGACTCTGGGGCGACTCGGGGATCCAGGAGTGCTTCAACCGATCTCGGGAGTATCAGCTCAATGACTCT
GCCAAATACTACCTGGACAGCCTGGATCGGATTGGAGCCGGTGACTACCAGCCCACTGAGCAGGACATCC
TCCGAACCAGAGTCAAAACAACTGGCATCGTAGAAACCCACTTCACCTTCAAGAACCTCCACTTCAGGCT
GTTTGACGTCGGGGGCCAGCGATCTGAACGCAAGAAGTGGATCCACTGCTTTGAGGATGTCACGGCCATC
ATCTTCTGTGTCGCACTCAGCGGCTATGACCAGGTGCTCCACGAGGACGAAACCACGAACCGCATGCACG
AGTCTCTCATGCTCTTCGACTCCATCTGTAACAACAAGTTTTTCATTGATACCTCCATCATCCTCTTCCT
CAACAAGAAAGACCTCTTTGGCGAGAAGATTAAGAAGTCACCCTTGACCATCTGCTTTCCCGAATACCCA
GGCTCCAACACCTATGAAGATGCAGCTGCCTACATCCAAACACAGTTTGAAAGCAAAAACCGCTCACCCA
ACAAAGAAATTTACTGTCACATGACTTGTGC
